>Addgene plasmid #126041 | pTX1-SMN1-exon7-ESE1 | addgene full sequence | sequence record 246194 | Addgene NGS Result
AGATCTTAATACGACTCACTATAGCACCACACGGGTTTCAGACAAAATCCGTGAGACCGGATCCGGCTGC
TAACAAAGCCCGAAAGGAAGCTGAGTTGGCTGCTGCCACCGCTGAGCAATAACTAGCATAACCCCTTGGG
GCCTCTAAACGGGTCTTGAGGGGTTTTTTGCTGAAAGGAGGAACTATATCCGAATTCGCTTCCTCGCTCA
CTGACTCGCTGCGCTCGGTCGTTCGGCTGCGGCGAGCGGTATCAGCTCACTCAAAGGCGGTAATACGGTT
ATCCACAGAATCAGGGGATAACGCAGGAAAGAACATGTGAGCAAAAGGCCAGCAAAAGGCCAGGAACCGT
AAAAAGGCCGCGTTGCTGGCGTTTTTCCATAGGCTCCGCCCCCCTGACGAGCATCACAAAAATCGACGCT
CAAGTCAGAGGTGGCGAAACCCGACAGGACTATAAAGATACCAGGCGTTTCCCCCTGGAAGCTCCCTCGT
GCGCTCTCCTGTTCCGACCCTGCCGCTTACCGGATACCTGTCCGCCTTTCTCCCTTCGGGAAGCGTGGCG
CTTTCTCATAGCTCACGCTGTAGGTATCTCAGTTCGGTGTAGGTCGTTCGCTCCAAGCTGGGCTGTGTGC
ACGAACCCCCCGTTCAGCCCGACCGCTGCGCCTTATCCGGTAACTATCGTCTTGAGTCCAACCCGGTAAG
ACACGACTTATCGCCACTGGCAGCAGCCACTGGTAACAGGATTAGCAGAGCGAGGTATATAGGCGGTGCT
ACAGAGTTCTTGAAGTGGTGGCCTAACTACGGCTACACTAGAAGAACAGTATTTGGTATCTGCGCTCTGC
TGAAGCCAGTTACCTTCGGAAAAAGAGTTGGTAGCTCTTGATCCGGCAAACAAACCACCGCTGGTAGCGG
TGGTTTTTTTGTTTGCAAGCAGCAGATTACGCGCAGAAAAAAAGGATCTCAAGAAGATCCTTTGATCTTT
TCTACGGGGTCTGACGCTCAGTGGAACGAAAACTCACGTTAAGGGATTTTGGTCATGAGATTATCAAAAA
GGATCTTCACCTAGATCCTTTTAAATTAAAAATGAAGTTTTAAATCAATCTAAAGTATATATGAGTAAAC
TTGGTCTGACAGTTACCAATGCTTAATCAGTGAGGCACCTATCTCAGCGATCTGTCTATTTCGTTCATCC
ATAGTTGCCTGACTCCCCGTCGTGTAGATAACTACGATACGGGAGGGCTTACCATCTGGCCCCAGTGCAG
CAATGATACCGCGGGAACCACGCTCACCGGCTCCAGATTTATCAGCAATAAACCAGCCAGCCGGAAGGGC
CGAGCGCAGAAGTGGTCCTGCAACTTTATCCGCCTCCATCCAGTCTATTAATTGTTGCCGGGAAGCTAGA
GTAAGTAGTTCGCCAGTTAATAGTTTGCGCAACGTTGTTGCCATTGCTACAGGCATCGTGGTGTCACGCT
CGTCGTTTGGTATGGCTTCATTCAGCTCCGGTTCCCAACGATCAAGGCGAGTTACATGATCCCCCATGTT
GTGCAAAAAAGCGGTTAGCTCCTTCGGTCCTCCGATCGTTGTCAGAAGTAAGTTGGCCGCAGTGTTATCA
CTCATGGTTATGGCAGCACTGCATAATTCTCTTACTGTCATGCCATCCGTAAGATGCTTTTCTGTGACTG
GTGAGTACTCAACCAAGTCATTCTGAGAATAGTGTATGCGGCGACCGAGTTGCTCTTGCCCGGCGTCAAT
ACGGGATAATACCGCGCCACATAGCAGAACTTTAAAAGTGCTCATCATTGGAAAACGTTCTTCGGGGCGA
AAACTCTCAAGGATCTTACCGCTGTTGAGATCCAGTTCGATGTAACCCACTCGTGCACCCAACTGATCTT
CAGCATCTTTTACTTTCACCAGCGTTTCTGGGTGAGCAAAAACAGGAAGGCAAAATGCCGCAAAAAAGGG
AATAAGGGCGACACGGAAATGTTGAATACTCATACTCTTCCTTTTTCAATATTATTGAAGCATTTATCAG
GGTTATTGTCTCATGAGCGGATACATATTTGAATGTATTTAGAAAAATAAACAAATAGGGGTTCCGCGCA
CATTTCCCCGAAAAGTGCCACCTGACGTCTAAGAAACCATTATTATCATGACATTAACCTATAAAAATAG
GCGTATCACGAGGCCCTTTCGTCTCGCGCGTTTCGGTGATGACGGTGAAAACCTCTGACACATGCAGCTC
CCGGAGACGGTCACAGCTTGTCTGTAAGCGGATGCCGGGAGCAGACAAGCCCGTCAGGGCGCGTCAGCGG
GTGTTGGCGGGTGTCGGGGCTGGCTTAACTATGCGGCATCAGAGCAGATTGTACTGAGAGTGCACCATA
Features (pLannotate 1.2.2; 8 found; start..end, strand, type, name):
      7..24      +  promoter       T7 promoter (fragment): promoter for bacteriophage T7 RNA polymerase
     66..115     +  CDS            SET1 (fragment): solubility-enhancement tag derived from T7 phage gene 10B
    123..170     +  terminator     T7 terminator: transcription terminator for bacteriophage T7 RNA polymerase
    374..962     -  rep_origin     ori: high-copy-number ColE1/pMB1/pBR322/pUC origin of replication
   1133..1993    -  CDS            AmpR: β-lactamase; bla; confers resistance to ampicillin, carbenicillin, and related antibiotics
   1994..2098    -  promoter       AmpR promoter: bla
   2193..2228    +  CDS            rop (fragment): Rop protein, which maintains plasmids at low copy number; rop
   2330..2379    +  misc_feature   bom (fragment): basis of mobility region from pBR322
