[The description below was written by a language model from this plasmid's Addgene catalogue record and pLannotate feature annotations shown in this document.]
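Description:
pTX1-SMN1-exon7-ESE1 is a small (about 2.4 kb) bacterial plasmid built on pTX1, a pUC19-derived backbone, and serves as a DNA template for in vitro transcription rather than for expression in cells. It is propagated in E. coli at high copy number through the ColE1/pUC-type origin of replication and is selected with ampicillin, using the β-lactamase gene under its native bla promoter. Short annotated fragments of rop and the pBR322 bom region appear to be backbone remnants and are unlikely to have any functional role. The recorded high copy number agrees with this, since it implies there is no intact Rop.

The payload is a compact T7 transcription unit. A T7 promoter lies near the start of the record and a T7 terminator follows roughly 100 nt downstream. Between them sits the short insert, a synthetic RNA-coding segment of under 30 nt derived from the first exonic splicing enhancer (ESE1) of exon 7 of human SMN1. The insert itself is not annotated in the feature table. The small "SET1" coding fragment called just upstream of the terminator is probably a sequence-similarity hit to phage T7-derived sequence flanking the terminator and not a real protein tag, because the construct is designed to produce RNA only.

According to the record, T7 RNA polymerase transcribes the SMN1 exon 7 ESE1 RNA from this plasmid directly inside an NMR tube. This is part of a "Systems NMR" approach in which RNA, proteins and metabolites are quantified in a single sample to analyse biomolecular networks, so that RNA synthesis and its interactions can be followed in real time.
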