Addgene plasmid #126041: pTX1-SMN1-exon7-ESE1
Purpose: In-vitro-transcription of SMN1-exon7-ESE1 RNA in NMR tube for "Systems NMR" analysis
Depositing lab: Frédéric Allain. Depositing organization: ETH Zurich (Swiss Federal Institute of Technology). Publication: Systems NMR: single-sample quantification of RNA, proteins and metabolites for biomolecular network analysis. Nikolaev Y, Ripin N, Soste M, Picotti P, Iber D, Allain FH. Nat Methods. 2019 Aug;16(8):743-749. doi: 10.1038/s41592-019-0495-7. Epub 2019 Jul 29. PubMed 31363225.
Backbone
  Vector backbone: pTX1 (pUC19 derived)
Growth in bacteria
  Bacterial resistance: Ampicillin, 100 μg/mL
  Growth temperature: 37°C
  Growth strain: DH5alpha
  Copy number: High Copy
Gene/Insert
  Gene/Insert name: SMN1 exon7 ESE1
  gRNA/shRNA sequence: GCACCACACGGGUUUCAGACAAAAUCCG
  Species: H. sapiens (human), Synthetic
Terms and licenses: Academic/Nonprofit Terms; Industry Terms: Not Available to Industry
How to cite: pTX1-SMN1-exon7-ESE1 was a gift from Frédéric Allain (Addgene plasmid # 126041 ; http://n2t.net/addgene:126041 ; RRID:Addgene_126041)
