>Addgene plasmid #126041 | pTX1-SMN1-exon7-ESE1 | depositor partial sequence | sequence record 241229 | Encoded RNA
GCACCACACGGGUUUCAGACAAAAUCCG
